>Addgene plasmid #81974 | pDONR223_DNAJC12_WT | addgene full sequence | sequence record 169136 | Addgene NGS Result
GAAAAGATCAAAGGATCTTCTTGAGATCCTTTTTTTCTGCGCGTAATCTGCTGCTTGCAAACAAAAAAAC
CACCGCTACCAGCGGTGGTTTGTTTGCCGGATCAAGAGCTACCAACTCTTTTTCCGAAGGTAACTGGCTT
CAGCAGAGCGCAGATACCAAATACTGTTCTTCTAGTGTAGCCGTAGTTAGGCCACCACTTCAAGAACTCT
GTAGCACCGCCTACATACCTCGCTCTGCTAATCCTGTTACCAGTGGCTGCTGCCAGTGGCGATAAGTCGT
GTCTTACCGGGTTGGACTCAAGACGATAGTTACCGGATAAGGCGCAGCGGTCGGGCTGAACGGGGGGTTC
GTGCACACAGCCCAGCTTGGAGCGAACGACCTACACCGAACTGAGATACCTACAGCGTGAGCTATGAGAA
AGCGCCACGCTTCCCGAAGGGAGAAAGGCGGACAGGTATCCGGTAAGCGGCAGGGTCGGAACAGGAGAGC
GCACGAGGGAGCTTCCAGGGGGAAACGCCTGGTATCTTTATAGTCCTGTCGGGTTTCGCCACCTCTGACT
TGAGCGTCGATTTTTGTGATGCTCGTCAGGGGGGCGGAGCCTATGGAAAAACGCCAGCAACGCGGCCTTT
TTACGGTTCCTGGCCTTTTGCTGGCCTTTTGCTCACATGTTCTTTCCTGCGTTATCCCCTGATTCTGTGG
ATAACCGTATTACCGCCTTTGAGTGAGCTGATACCGCTCGCCGCAGCCGAACGACCGAGCGCAGCGAGTC
AGTGAGCGAGGAAGCGGAAGAGCGCCCAATACGCAAACCGCCTCTCCCCGCGCGTTGGCCGATTCATTAA
TGCAGCTGGCACGACAGGTTTCCCGACTGGAAAGCGGGCAGTGAGCGCAACGCAATTAATACGCGTACCG
CTAGCCAGGAAGAGTTTGTAGAAACGCAAAAAGGCCATCCGTCAGGATGGCCTTCTGCTTAGTTTGATGC
CTGGCAGTTTATGGCGGGCGTCCTGCCCGCCACCCTCCGGGCCGTTGCTTCACAACGTTCAAATCCGCTC
CCGGCGGATTTGTCCTACTCAGGAGAGCGTTCACCGACAAACAACAGATAAAACGAAAGGCCCAGTCTTC
CGACTGAGCCTTTCGTTTTATTTGATGCCTGGCAGTTCCCTACTCTCGCGTTAACGCTAGCATGGATGTT
TTCCCAGTCACGACGTTGTAAAACGACGGCCAGTCTTAAGCTCGGGCCCCAAATAATGATTTTATTTTGA
CTGATAGTGACCTGTTCGTTGCAACAAATTGATGAGCAATGCTTTTTTATAATGCCAACTTTGTACAAAA
AAGTTGGCATGGATGCAATACTGAATTACAGGTCAGAAGATACTGAAGATTACTACACATTACTGGGATG
TGATGAACTATCTTCGGTTGAACAAATCCTGGCAGAATTTAAAGTCAGAGCTCTGGAATGTCACCCAGAC
AAGCATCCTGAAAACCCCAAAGCTGTGGAGACTTTTCAGAAACTGCAGAAGGCAAAGGAGATTCTGACCA
ATGAAGAGAGTCGAGCCCGCTATGACCACTGGCGAAGGAGCCAGATGTCGATGCCATTCCAGCAGTGGGA
AGCTTTGAATGACTCAGTGAAGACGTCAATGCACTGGGTTGTCAGAGGTAAAAAAGACCTGATGCTGGAA
GAATCTGACAAGACTCATACCACCAAGATGGAAAATGAGGAATGTAATGAGCAAAGAGAAAGAAAGAAAG
AGGAGCTGGCTTCAACCGCAGAGAAAACGGAGCAGAAAGAACCCAAGCCCCTAGAGAAGTCAGTCTCCCC
GCAAAATTCAGATTCTTCAGGTTTTGCAGATGTGAATGGTTGGCACCTTCGTTTCCGCTGGTCCAAGGAT
GCTCCCTCAGAACTCCTGAGGAAGTTCAGAAACTATGAAATATGCCCAACTTTCTTGTACAAAGTTGGCA
TTATAAGAAAGCATTGCTTATCAATTTGTTGCAACGAACAGGTCACTATCAGTCAAAATAAAATCATTAT
TTGCCATCCAGCTGATATCCCCTATAGTGAGTCGTATTACATGGTCATAGCTGTTTCCTGGCAGCTCTGG
CCCGTGTCTCAAAATCTCTGATGTTACATTGCACAAGATAAAAATATATCATCATGCCTCCTCTAGACCA
GCCAGGACAGAAATGCCTCGACTTCGCTGCTACCCAAGGTTGCCGGGTGACGCACACCGTGGAAACGGAT
GAAGGCACGAACCCAGTGGACATAAGCCTGTTCGGTTCGTAAGCTGTAATGCAAGTAGCGTATGCGCTCA
CGCAACTGGTCCAGAACCTTGACCGAACGCAGCGGTGGTAACGGCGCAGTGGCGGTTTTCATGGCTTGTT
ATGACTGTTTTTTTGGGGTACAGTCTATGCCTCGGGCATCCAAGCAGCAAGCGCGTTACGCCGTGGGTCG
ATGTTTGATGTTATGGAGCAGCAACGATGTTACGCAGCAGGGCAGTCGCCCTAAAACAAAGTTAAACATT
ATGAGGGAAGCGGTGATCGCCGAAGTATCGACTCAACTATCAGAGGTAGTTGGCGTCATCGAGCGCCATC
TCGAACCGACGTTGCTGGCCGTACATTTGTACGGCTCCGCAGTGGATGGCGGCCTGAAGCCACACAGTGA
TATTGATTTGCTGGTTACGGTGACCGTAAGGCTTGATGAAACAACGCGGCGAGCTTTGATCAACGACCTT
TTGGAAACTTCGGCTTCCCCTGGAGAGAGCGAGATTCTCCGCGCTGTAGAAGTCACCATTGTTGTGCACG
ACGACATCATTCCGTGGCGTTATCCAGCTAAGCGCGAACTGCAATTTGGAGAATGGCAGCGCAATGACAT
TCTTGCAGGTATCTTCGAGCCAGCCACGATCGACATTGATCTGGCTATCTTGCTGACAAAAGCAAGAGAA
CATAGCGTTGCCTTGGTAGGTCCAGCGGCGGAGGAACTCTTTGATCCGGTTCCTGAACAGGATCTATTTG
AGGCGCTAAATGAAACCTTAACGCTATGGAACTCGCCGCCCGACTGGGCTGGCGATGAGCGAAATGTAGT
GCTTACGTTGTCCCGCATTTGGTACAGCGCAGTAACCGGCAAAATCGCGCCGAAGGATGTCGCTGCCGAC
TGGGCAATGGAGCGCCTGCCGGCCCAGTATCAGCCCGTCATACTTGAAGCTAGACAGGCTTATCTTGGAC
AAGAAGAAGATCGCTTGGCCTCGCGCGCAGATCAGTTGGAAGAATTTGTCCACTACGTGAAAGGCGAGAT
CACCAAGGTAGTCGGCAAATAACCCTCGAGCCACCCATGACCAAAATCCCTTAACGTGAGTTACGCGTCG
TTCCACTGAGCGTCAGACCCCGTA
Features (pLannotate 1.2.2; 12 found; start..end, strand, type, name):
     21..609     +  rep_origin     ori: high-copy-number ColE1/pMB1/pBR322/pUC origin of replication
    792..884     +  CDS            lacI (fragment): lac repressor; lacI; The lac repressor binds to the lac operator to inhibit transcription in E. coli. This inhibition can be relieved by adding lactose or isopropyl-β-D-thiogalactopyranoside (IPTG).
    939..966     -  terminator     rrnB T2 terminator: transcription terminator T2 from the E. coli rrnB gene
   1098..1141    +  terminator     rrnB T1 terminator: Escherichia coli rrnB; transcription terminator T1 from the E. coli rrnB gene
   1188..1224    -  CDS            lacZα (fragment): LacZα fragment of β-galactosidase; lacZ fragment
   1241..1336    +  protein_bind   attL3: mutant version of attL; recombination site for the Gateway® LR reaction LR Clonase™
   1339..1932    +  CDS            DNAJC12: DJC12_HUMAN - Also known as JDP1. Experimental evidence at protein level: Swiss-Prot protein existence level 1. From Homo sapiens (Human).
   1935..2033    -  protein_bind   attL2: mutant version of attL; recombination site for the Gateway® LR reaction LR Clonase™
   2051..2069    -  promoter       T7 promoter: promoter for bacteriophage T7 RNA polymerase
   2259..2282    +  promoter       Pc promoter (fragment): intI1 (promoter lies within the coding sequence); class 1 integron promoter
   2458..2514    +  CDS            GmR (fragment): gentamycin acetyltransferase; aacC1; confers resistance to gentamycin
   2521..3312    +  CDS            SmR: aminoglycoside adenylyltransferase (Murphy, 1985); aadA; confers resistance to spectinomycin and streptomycin
