[The description below was written by a language model from this plasmid's Addgene catalogue record and pLannotate feature annotations shown in this document.]
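Description:
pDONR223_DNAJC12_WT is a Gateway entry clone built on the Invitrogen pDONR223 backbone and carrying the wild-type human DNAJC12 open reading frame (also known as JDP1). It belongs to the Target Accelerator Plasmid Collection, a set of wild-type and variant ORF clones assembled for systematic functional testing of cancer-associated alleles. The plasmid is maintained in E. coli at high copy through a ColE1/pUC-type origin. Selection is with spectinomycin, conferred by the aadA aminoglycoside adenylyltransferase (SmR), which lies downstream of a fragment of the class 1 integron Pc promoter. The sequenced record is 3,384 nt.

The DNAJC12 coding sequence of about 0.6 kb sits between two attL recombination sites. The annotation software labels these attL3 and attL2, and they are the sites that take part in the LR Clonase reaction. No promoter is provided for the insert, so the clone is not an expression construct in itself. It serves instead as a shuttle for moving the ORF by recombination into Gateway destination vectors that supply the promoter, tags and host-specific elements. The depositor describes the ORF as "open", meaning no stop codon immediately follows the insert, which allows in-frame fusion to C-terminal tags encoded by a destination vector. rrnB T1 and T2 terminators upstream of the cassette insulate it from read-through transcription, and a T7 promoter lies just outside attL2, oriented toward the insert on the opposite strand. Short lacI, lacZα and gentamicin-resistance fragments also appear in the feature table. They are annotated only as partial sequences and look like backbone remnants rather than working genes.
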