Addgene plasmid #81974: pDONR223_DNAJC12_WT
Purpose: Gateway Donor vector containing DNAJC12, part of the Target Accelerator Plasmid Collection.
Depositing lab: Jesse Boehm & William Hahn & David Root. Depositing organization: Broad Institute. Publication: Systematic Functional Interrogation of Rare Cancer Variants Identifies Oncogenic Alleles. Kim E, Ilic N, Shrestha Y, Zou L, Kamburov A, Zhu C, Yang X, Lubonja R, Tran N, Nguyen C, Lawrence MS, Piccioni F, Bagul M, Doench JG, Chouinard CR, Wu X, Hogstrom L, Natoli T, Tamayo P, Horn H, Corsello SM, Lage K, Root DE, Subramanian A, Golub TR, Getz G, Boehm JS, Hahn WC. Cancer Discov. 2016 Jul;6(7):714-26. doi: 10.1158/2159-8290.CD-16-0160. Epub 2016 May 4. PubMed 27147599.
Backbone
  Vector backbone: pDONR223
  Backbone manufacturer: Invitrogen
  Backbone size w/o insert (bp): 2790
  Vector type: Gateway Entry vector
Growth in bacteria
  Bacterial resistance: Spectinomycin, 50 μg/mL
  Growth temperature: 37°C
  Growth strain: DH5alpha
  Copy number: High Copy
Gene/Insert
  Gene/Insert name: DNAJC12 (alt name: NM_021800.2)
  Species: H. sapiens (human)
  Mutation: WT
  Entrez Gene: DNAJC12 (a.k.a. HPANBH4, JDP1)
  Promoter: None
  Cloning method: Gateway Cloning
  Sequencing primers: 5′ M13pUC-fwd; 3′ M13-Rev
Terms and licenses: Academic/Nonprofit Terms; Industry Terms: Not Available to Industry
Depositor comments: Open state: NO stop codon immediately follows insert
How to cite: pDONR223_DNAJC12_WT was a gift from Jesse Boehm & William Hahn & David Root (Addgene plasmid # 81974 ; http://n2t.net/addgene:81974 ; RRID:Addgene_81974)
