>Addgene plasmid #81974 | pDONR223_DNAJC12_WT | depositor partial sequence | sequence record 155293 | Insert sequence
ATGGATGCAATACTGAATTACAGGTCAGAAGATACTGAAGATTACTACACATTACTGGGATGTGATGAAC
TATCTTCGGTTGAACAAATCCTGGCAGAATTTAAAGTCAGAGCTCTGGAATGTCACCCAGACAAGCATCC
TGAAAACCCCAAAGCTGTGGAGACTTTTCAGAAACTGCAGAAGGCAAAGGAGATTCTGACCAATGAAGAG
AGTCGAGCCCGCTATGACCACTGGCGAAGGAGCCAGATGTCGATGCCATTCCAGCAGTGGGAAGCTTTGA
ATGACTCAGTGAAGACGTCAATGCACTGGGTTGTCAGAGGTAAAAAAGACCTGATGCTGGAAGAATCTGA
CAAGACTCATACCACCAAGATGGAAAATGAGGAATGTAATGAGCAAAGAGAAAGAAAGAAAGAGGAGCTG
GCTTCAACCGCAGAGAAAACGGAGCAGAAAGAACCCAAGCCCCTAGAGAAGTCAGTCTCCCCGCAAAATT
CAGATTCTTCAGGTTTTGCAGATGTGAATGGTTGGCACCTTCGTTTCCGCTGGTCCAAGGATGCTCCCTC
AGAACTCCTGAGGAAGTTCAGAAACTATGAAATA
